Addgene plasmid #196532: pDONR201-Eps8L2_544-715
Purpose: Entry vector for Gateway with Eps8L2_544-715
Depositing lab: Edgar Gomes. Depositing organization: Fundação GIMM- Gulbenkian Institute for Molecular Medicine. Publication: Ctdnep1 and Eps8L2 regulate dorsal actin cables for nuclear positioning during cell migration. Calero-Cuenca FJ, Osorio DS, Carvalho-Marques S, Sridhara SC, Oliveira LM, Jiao Y, Diaz J, Janota CS, Cadot B, Gomes ER. Curr Biol. 2021 Apr 12;31(7):1521-1530.e8. doi: 10.1016/j.cub.2021.01.007. Epub 2021 Feb 9. PubMed 33567288.
Backbone
  Vector backbone: pDONR201
  Vector type: Bacterial Expression
Growth in bacteria
  Bacterial resistance: Kanamycin, 50 μg/mL
  Growth temperature: 37°C
  Growth strain: DH5alpha
  Copy number: High Copy
Gene/Insert
  Gene/Insert name: Eps8L2_544-715
  Species: H. sapiens (human)
  Insert size (bp): 516
  Entrez Gene: EPS8L2 (a.k.a. EPS8R2, MGC3088, FLJ16738, FLJ21935, FLJ22171, MGC126530)
  Promoter: CMV promoter; T7 promoter
  Cloning method: Gateway Cloning
Terms and licenses: Academic/Nonprofit Terms; Industry Terms: Not Available to Industry
How to cite: pDONR201-Eps8L2_544-715 was a gift from Edgar Gomes (Addgene plasmid # 196532 ; http://n2t.net/addgene:196532 ; RRID:Addgene_196532)
