[The description below was written by a language model from this plasmid's Addgene catalogue record and pLannotate feature annotations shown in this document.]
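Description:
pDONR201-Eps8L2_544-715 is a Gateway entry clone built on the pDONR201 backbone, carrying a 516 bp fragment of human EPS8L2 that corresponds to residues 544–715 of the protein. The sequenced plasmid is small (2,777 nt) and is maintained in E. coli through a high-copy ColE1/pUC-type origin, with selection by a kanamycin resistance gene (aminoglycoside phosphotransferase, aph(3')-Ia). The catalogue lists it as a bacterial expression vector, but its stated purpose and architecture are those of a shuttle clone for recombinational cloning rather than an expression construct.

The EPS8L2 fragment sits between attL1 and attL2, spanning the numbering origin of the circular sequence. These attL sites are the substrates for the LR Clonase reaction, so the insert can be transferred in a defined orientation and reading frame into any attR-containing destination vector that supplies promoters, tags or reporters. The rrnB T1 and T2 transcription terminators lie just outside attL1, where they insulate the insert from read-through transcription originating in the backbone. Although the catalogue entry names CMV and T7 promoters, neither appears among the annotated features, and none would be expected in an entry clone; expression presumably depends on the destination vector chosen.

EPS8L2 is an EPS8-related protein implicated in actin cytoskeleton remodelling and membrane ruffling. The associated publication concerns Eps8L2 and Ctdnep1 in regulating dorsal actin cables for nuclear positioning during cell migration. This C-terminal truncation is therefore probably meant for building expression constructs to map domain function, though the record does not spell out which domain it covers.
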