Features (pLannotate 1.2.2; 7 found; start..end, strand, type, name):
    104..203     -  protein_bind   attL1: mutant version of attL; recombination site for the Gateway® LR reaction LR Clonase™
    259..302     -  terminator     rrnB T1 terminator: Escherichia coli rrnB; transcription terminator T1 from the E. coli rrnB gene
    434..461     +  terminator     rrnB T2 terminator: transcription terminator T2 from the E. coli rrnB gene
    596..1184    -  rep_origin     ori: high-copy-number ColE1/pMB1/pBR322/pUC origin of replication
   1327..2136    -  CDS            KanR: aminoglycoside phosphotransferase; aph(3')-Ia; confers resistance to kanamycin in bacteria or G418 (Geneticin®) in eukaryotes
   2259..2358    +  protein_bind   attL2: mutant version of attL; recombination site for the Gateway® LR reaction LR Clonase™
   2360..98      -  CDS            EPS8L2 (fragment) (across the origin): ES8L2_HUMAN - Also known as EPS8R2. Experimental evidence at protein level: Swiss-Prot protein existence level 1. Stimulates guanine exchange activity of SOS1. May play a role in membrane ruffling and remodeling of the actin cytoskeleton. In the cochlea, is required for stereocilia maintenance in adult hair cells (By similarity). From Homo sapiens (Human).
>Addgene plasmid #196532 | pDONR201-Eps8L2_544-715 | addgene full sequence | sequence record 398240 | Addgene NGS Result
GGTAGCTTGTGGGTCGGGCTGGCGGGGCCCCAGTACTTCTGACCGGCCTGCTCGAACGGGGCGCCGGCGT
CCTCCGGTCGCGCCTCGCCTAGGATGTTCATGGAGCCTGCTTTTTTGTACAAAGTTGGCATTATAAAAAA
GCATTGCTCATCAATTTGTTGCAACGAACAGGTCACTATCAGTCAAAATAAAATCATTATTTGGGGCCCG
AGATCCATGCTAGCGTTAACGCGAGAGTAGGGAACTGCCAGGCATCAAATAAAACGAAAGGCTCAGTCGG
AAGACTGGGCCTTTCGTTTTATCTGTTGTTTGTCGGTGAACGCTCTCCTGAGTAGGACAAATCCGCCGGG
AGCGGATTTGAACGTTGTGAAGCAACGGCCCGGAGGGTGGCGGGCAGGACGCCCGCCATAAACTGCCAGG
CATCAAACTAAGCAGAAGGCCATCCTGACGGATGGCCTTTTTGCGTTTCTACAAACTCTTCCTGGCTAGC
GGTAATACGGTTATCCACAGAATCAGGGGATAACGCAGGAAAGAACATGTGAGCAAAAGGCCAGCAAAAG
GCCAGGAACCGTAAAAAGGCCGCGTTGCTGGCGTTTTTCCATAGGCTCCGCCCCCCTGACGAGCATCACA
AAAATCGACGCTCAAGTCAGAGGTGGCGAAACCCGACAGGACTATAAAGATACCAGGCGTTTCCCCCTGG
AAGCTCCCTCGTGCGCTCTCCTGTTCCGACCCTGCCGCTTACCGGATACCTGTCCGCCTTTCTCCCTTCG
GGAAGCGTGGCGCTTTCTCATAGCTCACGCTGTAGGTATCTCAGTTCGGTGTAGGTCGTTCGCTCCAAGC
TGGGCTGTGTGCACGAACCCCCCGTTCAGCCCGACCGCTGCGCCTTATCCGGTAACTATCGTCTTGAGTC
CAACCCGGTAAGACACGACTTATCGCCACTGGCAGCAGCCACTGGTAACAGGATTAGCAGAGCGAGGTAT
GTAGGCGGTGCTACAGAGTTCTTGAAGTGGTGGCCTAACTACGGCTACACTAGAAGAACAGTATTTGGTA
TCTGCGCTCTGCTGAAGCCAGTTACCTTCGGAAAAAGAGTTGGTAGCTCTTGATCCGGCAAACAAACCAC
CGCTGGTAGCGGTGGTTTTTTTGTTTGCAAGCAGCAGATTACGCGCAGAAAAAAAGGATCTCAAGAAGAT
CCTTTGATCTTTTCTACGGGGTCTGACGCTCAGTGGAACGAAAACTCACGTTAAGGGATTTTGGTCATGA
GCTTGCGCCGTCCCGTCAAGTCAGCGTAATGCTCTGCCAGTGTTACAACCAATTAACCAATTCTGATTAG
AAAAACTCATCGAGCATCAAATGAAACTGCAATTTATTCATATCAGGATTATCAATACCATATTTTTGAA
AAAGCCGTTTCTGTAATGAAGGAGAAAACTCACCGAGGCAGTTCCATAGGATGGCAAGATCCTGGTATCG
GTCTGCGATTCCGACTCGTCCAACATCAATACAACCTATTAATTTCCCCTCGTCAAAAATAAGGTTATCA
AGTGAGAAATCACCATGAGTGACGACTGAATCCGGTGAGAATGGCAAAAGTTTATGCATTTCTTTCCAGA
CTTGTTCAACAGGCCAGCCATTACGCTCGTCATCAAAATCACTCGCATCAACCAAACCGTTATTCATTCG
TGATTGCGCCTGAGCGAGACGAAATACGCGATCGCTGTTAAAAGGACAATTACAAACAGGAATCGAATGC
AACCGGCGCAGGAACACTGCCAGCGCATCAACAATATTTTCACCTGAATCAGGATATTCTTCTAATACCT
GGAATGCTGTTTTTCCGGGGATCGCAGTGGTGAGTAACCATGCATCATCAGGAGTACGGATAAAATGCTT
GATGGTCGGAAGAGGCATAAATTCCGTCAGCCAGTTTAGTCTGACCATCTCATCTGTAACATCATTGGCA
ACGCTACCTTTGCCATGTTTCAGAAACAACTCTGGCGCATCGGGCTTCCCATACAAGCGATAGATTGTCG
CACCTGATTGCCCGACATTATCGCGAGCCCATTTATACCCATATAAATCAGCATCCATGTTGGAATTTAA
TCGCGGCCTCGACGTTTCCCGTTGAATATGGCTCATAACACCCCTTGTATTACTGTTTATGTAAGCAGAC
AGTTTTATTGTTCATGATGATATATTTTTATCTTGTGCAATGTAACATCAGAGATTTTGAGACACGGGCC
AGAGCTGCAGCTGGATGGCAAATAATGATTTTATTTTGACTGATAGTGACCTGTTCGTTGCAACAAATTG
ATAAGCAATGCTTTCTTATAATGCCAACTTTGTACAAGAAAGCTGGGTCGCTGTCCTCCCCCCTCCTCTG
ATTCATGGAATGAAACTTGTTCATGAGTTCTTCCAGCTCCGACCCACTTTGCTGCTTCTCCAGGAAGGCC
TTCTGCATGGTGAGCTGGCTGTACACGCGGACGCCCTCCTCGCCGCACACTTTCTTCAGCTCCTCCTTGT
TGAGGGAGAAGAGCTGCGGCCCGGTCAGGATGCCCAGGTTCTCCACGATCCGCGGGCTGAAGGCCTTGGC
TTCCAGCCAGGCGCGGACCTCGTCCGGACCCGACTCGTAGGTGAGCGGCTGGCTCACGGGCTGGCTGCGC
TCCACGCGGAAGTGCCTCTGTGGCTGCGCCCTTATATTCGATATCTTGCGGATGAGCTCGTCGTTGACCT
CGTCCATGTGCTGCATGAGTTCGTCCTTATTGCCCGGGAAGCTTGGG
