>Addgene plasmid #196532 | pDONR201-Eps8L2_544-715 | depositor partial sequence | sequence record 381262 | Eps8L2_544-715
AACATCCTAGGCGAGGCGCGACCGGAGGACGCCGGCGCCCCGTTCGAGCAGGCCGGTCAGAAGTACTGGG
GCCCCGCCAGCCCGACCCACAAGCTACCCCCAAGCTTCCCGGGCAATAAGGACGAACTCATGCAGCACAT
GGACGAGGTCAACGACGAGCTCATCCGCAAGATATCGAATATAAGGGCGCAGCCACAGAGGCACTTCCGC
GTGGAGCGCAGCCAGCCCGTGAGCCAGCCGCTCACCTACGAGTCGGGTCCGGACGAGGTCCGCGCCTGGC
TGGAAGCCAAGGCCTTCAGCCCGCGGATCGTGGAGAACCTGGGCATCCTGACCGGGCCGCAGCTCTTCTC
CCTCAACAAGGAGGAGCTGAAGAAAGTGTGCGGCGAGGAGGGCGTCCGCGTGTACAGCCAGCTCACCATG
CAGAAGGCCTTCCTGGAGAAGCAGCAAAGTGGGTCGGAGCTGGAAGAACTCATGAACAAGTTTCATTCCA
TGAATCAGAGGAGGGGGGAGGACAGC
